Addgene plasmid #147035: pnEA-NpHN_N
Purpose: (Empty Backbone) Bacterial Expression vector
Depositing lab: Elisa Izaurralde. Depositing organization: Max Planck Institute for Developmental Biology. Publication: Deciphering correct strategies for multiprotein complex assembly by co-expression: application to complexes as large as the histone octamer. Diebold ML, Fribourg S, Koch M, Metzger T, Romier C. J Struct Biol. 2011 Aug;175(2):178-88. doi: 10.1016/j.jsb.2011.02.001. Epub 2011 Feb 12. PubMed 21320604.
Backbone
  Vector backbone: pnEA
  Vector type: Bacterial Expression
Growth in bacteria
  Bacterial resistance: Ampicillin, 100 μg/mL
  Growth temperature: 37°C
  Growth strain: DH5alpha
  Copy number: Low Copy
Gene/Insert
  Gene/Insert name: None
Terms and licenses: Academic/Nonprofit Terms; Industry Terms: Not Available to Industry
Depositor comments: Plasmids from this collection were made available to the research community and donated after the lab closed. Please note that the sequence provided by the depositing laboratory may be theoretical/predicted or based on Sanger sequencing results. There may be discrepancies between sequencing results obtained by Addgene and the depositor sequence. If an Addgene verified sequence is not available, please contact before placing your order to request that our lab fully sequence the plasmid.
How to cite: pnEA-NpHN_N was a gift from Elisa Izaurralde (Addgene plasmid # 147035 ; http://n2t.net/addgene:147035 ; RRID:Addgene_147035)
