[The description below was written by a language model from this plasmid's Addgene catalogue record and pLannotate feature annotations shown in this document.]
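Description:
pnEA-NpHN_N is an empty bacterial expression backbone of the pnEA family, a pET-style, pBR322-derived vector. The associated publication concerns assembling multiprotein complexes by co-expression in E. coli. The plasmid is about 7.3 kb and is selected with ampicillin through a bla (β-lactamase) gene driven by its own promoter. It replicates from a ColE1/pMB1-type origin, and the bom mobility region and the rop gene are both retained, which fits the low copy number listed in the catalogue. Several short fragments of the tetracycline efflux gene, together with the tet promoter, are annotated around the expression region. These appear to be non-functional remnants of the pBR322 tet locus into which the cassette was built, not a second selectable marker.

The expression cassette consists of a T7 promoter followed by a lac operator, the phage T7 gene 10 ribosome binding site and a downstream T7 terminator. A divergently oriented lacI gene with its own promoter supplies repressor, so transcription requires a host providing T7 RNA polymerase and is induced with IPTG. Although the record lists no insert, the cassette already encodes an N-terminal fusion partner. A short match to a His-containing composite tag (probably just a polyhistidine stretch) is followed by a nearly full-length NusA coding sequence, a highly soluble E. coli protein used to improve the solubility of its fusion partners. A small fragment resembling the T7 gene 10B-derived SET1 tag lies just before the terminator. The record does not describe the cloning sites or any protease cleavage site between NusA and the inserted gene. The depositor sequence may be theoretical rather than fully verified.
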