Features (pLannotate 1.2.2; 20 found; start..end, strand, type, name):
    104..208     +  promoter       AmpR promoter: bla
    209..1069    +  CDS            AmpR: β-lactamase; bla; confers resistance to ampicillin, carbenicillin, and related antibiotics
   1240..1828    +  rep_origin     ori: high-copy-number ColE1/pMB1/pBR322/pUC origin of replication
   2014..2156    -  misc_feature   bom: basis of mobility region from pBR322
   2258..2449    -  CDS            rop: Rop protein, which maintains plasmids at low copy number; rop
   2466..2846    +  CDS            YPB1_ECOLX: Protein predicted: Swiss-Prot protein existence level 4. From Escherichia coli.
   3088..3712    -  CDS            TcR (fragment): tetracycline efflux protein; tet; confers resistance to tetracycline
   3727..3748    -  protein_bind   CAP binding site: CAP binding activates transcription in the presence of cAMP. E. coli catabolite activator protein
   3761..4843    -  CDS            lacI: lac repressor; lacI; The lac repressor binds to the lac operator to inhibit transcription in E. coli. This inhibition can be relieved by adding lactose or isopropyl-β-D-thiogalactopyranoside (IPTG).
   4844..4921    -  promoter       lacI promoter: lacI
   4929..5208    -  CDS            TcR (fragment): tetracycline efflux protein; tet; confers resistance to tetracycline
   5230..5248    +  promoter       T7 promoter: promoter for bacteriophage T7 RNA polymerase
   5249..5273    +  protein_bind   lac operator: The lac repressor binds to the lac operator to inhibit transcription in E. coli. This inhibition can be relieved by adding lactose or isopropyl-β-D-thiogalactopyranoside (IPTG). lac repressor encoded by lacI
   5288..5310    +  RBS            RBS: efficient ribosome binding site from bacteriophage T7 gene 10 (Olins and Rangwala, 1989)
   5329..5345    +  CDS            capTEV™ (fragment): composite tag for in vivo biotinylation, TEV protease cleavage, and 6xHis tagging
   5366..6846    +  CDS            NusA (fragment): transcription elongation protein (N utilization substance protein A); nusA; highly soluble in E. coli
   6947..6996    +  CDS            SET1 (fragment): solubility-enhancement tag derived from T7 phage gene 10B
   7004..7051    +  terminator     T7 terminator: transcription terminator for bacteriophage T7 RNA polymerase
   7074..7178    -  CDS            TcR (fragment): tetracycline efflux protein; tet; confers resistance to tetracycline
   7226..7254    -  promoter       tet promoter: E. coli promoter for tetracycline efflux protein gene
>Addgene plasmid #147035 | pnEA-NpHN_N | depositor full sequence | sequence record 289482 | Full Sequence
TTCTTGAAGACGAAAGGGCCTCGTGATACGCCTATTTTTATAGGTTAATGTCATGATAATAATGGTTTCT
TAGACGTCAGGTGGCACTTTTCGGGGAAATGTGCGCGGAACCCCTATTTGTTTATTTTTCTAAATACATT
CAAATATGTATCCGCTCATGAGACAATAACCCTGATAAATGCTTCAATAATATTGAAAAAGGAAGAGTAT
GAGTATTCAACATTTCCGTGTCGCCCTTATTCCCTTTTTTGCGGCATTTTGCCTTCCTGTTTTTGCTCAC
CCAGAAACGCTGGTGAAAGTAAAAGATGCTGAAGATCAGTTGGGTGCACGAGTGGGTTACATCGAACTGG
ATCTCAACAGCGGTAAGATCCTTGAGAGTTTTCGCCCCGAAGAACGTTTTCCAATGATGAGCACTTTTAA
AGTTCTGCTATGTGGCGCGGTATTATCCCGTGTTGACGCCGGGCAAGAGCAACTCGGTCGCCGCATACAC
TATTCTCAGAATGACTTGGTTGAGTACTCACCAGTCACAGAAAAGCATCTTACGGATGGCATGACAGTAA
GAGAATTATGCAGTGCTGCCATAACCATGAGTGATAACACTGCGGCCAACTTACTTCTGACAACGATCGG
AGGACCGAAGGAGCTAACCGCTTTTTTGCACAACATGGGGGATCATGTAACTCGCCTTGATCGTTGGGAA
CCGGAGCTGAATGAAGCCATACCAAACGACGAGCGTGACACCACGATGCCTGCAGCAATGGCAACAACGT
TGCGCAAACTATTAACTGGCGAACTACTTACTCTAGCTTCCCGGCAACAATTAATAGACTGGATGGAGGC
GGATAAAGTTGCAGGACCACTTCTGCGCTCGGCCCTTCCGGCTGGCTGGTTTATTGCTGATAAATCTGGA
GCCGGTGAGCGTGGGTCTCGCGGTATCATTGCAGCACTGGGGCCAGATGGTAAGCCCTCCCGTATCGTAG
TTATCTACACGACGGGGAGTCAGGCAACTATGGATGAACGAAATAGACAGATCGCTGAGATAGGTGCCTC
ACTGATTAAGCATTGGTAACTGTCAGACCAAGTTTACTCATATATACTTTAGATTGATTTAAAACTTCAT
TTTTAATTTAAAAGGATCTAGGTGAAGATCCTTTTTGATAATCTCATGACCAAAATCCCTTAACGTGAGT
TTTCGTTCCACTGAGCGTCAGACCCCGTAGAAAAGATCAAAGGATCTTCTTGAGATCCTTTTTTTCTGCG
CGTAATCTGCTGCTTGCAAACAAAAAAACCACCGCTACCAGCGGTGGTTTGTTTGCCGGATCAAGAGCTA
CCAACTCTTTTTCCGAAGGTAACTGGCTTCAGCAGAGCGCAGATACCAAATACTGTCCTTCTAGTGTAGC
CGTAGTTAGGCCACCACTTCAAGAACTCTGTAGCACCGCCTACATACCTCGCTCTGCTAATCCTGTTACC
AGTGGCTGCTGCCAGTGGCGATAAGTCGTGTCTTACCGGGTTGGACTCAAGACGATAGTTACCGGATAAG
GCGCAGCGGTCGGGCTGAACGGGGGGTTCGTGCACACAGCCCAGCTTGGAGCGAACGACCTACACCGAAC
TGAGATACCTACAGCGTGAGCTATGAGAAAGCGCCACGCTTCCCGAAGGGAGAAAGGCGGACAGGTATCC
GGTAAGCGGCAGGGTCGGAACAGGAGAGCGCACGAGGGAGCTTCCAGGGGGAAACGCCTGGTATCTTTAT
AGTCCTGTCGGGTTTCGCCACCTCTGACTTGAGCGTCGATTTTTGTGATGCTCGTCAGGGGGGCGGAGCC
TATGGAAAAACGCCAGCAACGCGGCCTTTTTACGGTTCCTGGCCTTTTGCTGGCCTTTTGCTCACATGTT
CTTTCCTGCGTTATCCCCTGATTCTGTGGATAACCGTATTACCGCCTTTGAGTGAGCTGATACCGCTCGC
CGCAGCCGAACGACCGAGCGCAGCGAGTCAGTGAGCGAGGAAGCGGAAGAGCGCCTGATGCGGTATTTTC
TCCTTACGCATCTGTGCGGTATTTCACACCGCATATATGGTGCACTCTCAGTACAATCTGCTCTGATGCC
GCATAGTTAAGCCAGTATACACTCCGCTATCGCTACGTGACTGGGTCATGGCTGCGCCCCGACACCCGCC
AACACCCGCTGACGCGCCCTGACGGGCTTGTCTGCTCCCGGCATCCGCTTACAGACAAGCTGTGACCGTC
TCCGGGAGCTGCATGTGTCAGAGGTTTTCACCGTCATCACCGAAACGCGCGAGGCAGCTGCGGTAAAGCT
CATCAGCGTGGTCGTGAAGCGATTCACAGATGTCTGCCTGTTCATCCGCGTCCAGCTCGTTGAGTTTCTC
CAGAAGCGTTAATGTCTGGCTTCTGATAAAGCGGGCCATGTTAAGGGCGGTTTTTTCCTGTTTGGTCACT
GATGCCTCCGTGTAAGGGGGATTTCTGTTCATGGGGGTAATGATACCGATGAAACGAGAGAGGATGCTCA
CGATACGGGTTACTGATGATGAACATGCCCGGTTACTGGAACGTTGTGAGGGTAAACAACTGGCGGTATG
GATGCGGCGGGACCAGAGAAAAATCACTCAGGGTCAATGCCAGCGCTTCGTTAATACAGATGTAGGTGTT
CCACAGGGTAGCCAGCAGCATCCTGCGATGCAGATCCGGAACATAATGGTGCAGGGCGCTGACTTCCGCG
TTTCCAGACTTTACGAAACACGGAAACCGAAGACCATTCATGTTGTTGCTCAGGTCGCAGACGTTTTGCA
GCAGCAGTCGCTTCACGTTCGCTCGCGTATCGGTGATTCATTCTGCTAACCAGTAAGGCAACCCCGCCAG
CCTAGCCGGGTCCTCAACGACAGGAGCACGATCATGCGCACCCGTGGCCAGGACCCAACGCTGCCCGAGA
TGCGCCGCGTGCGGCTGCTGGAGATGGCGGACGCGATGGATATGTTCTGCCAAGGGTTGGTTTGCGCATT
CACAGTTCTCCGCAAGAATTGATTGGCTCCAATTCTTGGAGTGGTGAATCCGTTAGCGAGGTGCCGCCGG
CTTCCATTCAGGTCGAGGTGGCCCGGCTCCATGCACCGCGACGCAACGCGGGGAGGCAGACAAGGTATAG
GGCGGCGCCTACAATCCATGCCAACCCGTTCCATGTGCTCGCCGAGGCGGCATAAATCGCCGTGACGATC
AGCGGTCCAGTGATCGAAGTTAGGCTGGTAAGAGCCGCGAGCGATCCTTGAAGCTGTCCCTGATGGTCGT
CATCTACCTGCCTGGACAGCATGGCCTGCAACGCGGGCATCCCGATGCCGCCGGAAGCGAGAAGAATCAT
AATGGGGAAGGCCATCCAGCCTCGCGTCGCGAACGCCAGCAAGACGTAGCCCAGCGCGTCGGCCGCCATG
CCGGCGATAATGGCCTGCTTCTCGCCGAAACGTTTGGTGGCGGGACCAGTGACGAAGGCTTGAGCGAGGG
CGTGCAAGATTCCGAATACCGCAAGCGACAGGCCGATCATCGTCGCGCTCCAGCGAAAGCGGTCCTCGCC
GAAAATGACCCAGAGCGCTGCCGGCACCTGTCCTACGAGTTGCATGATAAAGAAGACAGTCATAAGTGCG
GCGACGATAGTCATGCCCCGCGCCCACCGGAAGGAGCTGACTGGGTTGAAGGCTCTCAAGGGCATCGGTC
GAGATCCCGGTGCCTAATGAGTGAGCTAACTTACATTAATTGCGTTGCGCTCACTGCCCGCTTTCCAGTC
GGGAAACCTGTCGTGCCAGCTGCATTAATGAATCGGCCAACGCGCGGGGAGAGGCGGTTTGCGTATTGGG
CGCCAGGGTGGTTTTTCTTTTCACCAGTGAGACGGGCAACAGCTGATTGCCCTTCACCGCCTGGCCCTGA
GAGAGTTGCAGCAAGCGGTCCACGCTGGTTTGCCCCAGCAGGCGAAAATCCTGTTTGATGGTGGTTAACG
GCGGGATATAACATGAGCTGTCTTCGGTATCGTCGTATCCCACTACCGAGATATCCGCACCAACGCGCAG
CCCGGACTCGGTAATGGCGCGCATTGCGCCCAGCGCCATCTGATCGTTGGCAACCAGCATCGCAGTGGGA
ACGATGCCCTCATTCAGCATTTGCATGGTTTGTTGAAAACCGGACATGGCACTCCAGTCGCCTTCCCGTT
CCGCTATCGGCTGAATTTGATTGCGAGTGAGATATTTATGCCAGCCAGCCAGACGCAGACGCGCCGAGAC
AGAACTTAATGGGCCCGCTAACAGCGCGATTTGCTGGTGACCCAATGCGACCAGATGCTCCACGCCCAGT
CGCGTACCGTCTTCATGGGAGAAAATAATACTGTTGATGGGTGTCTGGTCAGAGACATCAAGAAATAACG
CCGGAACATTAGTGCAGGCAGCTTCCACAGCAATGGCATCCTGGTCATCCAGCGGATAGTTAATGATCAG
CCCACTGACGCGTTGCGCGAGAAGATTGTGCACCGCCGCTTTACAGGCTTCGACGCCGCTTCGTTCTACC
ATCGACACCACCACGCTGGCACCCAGTTGATCGGCGCGAGATTTAATCGCCGCGACAATTTGCGACGGCG
CGTGCAGGGCCAGACTGGAGGTGGCAACGCCAATCAGCAACGACTGTTTGCCCGCCAGTTGTTGTGCCAC
GCGGTTGGGAATGTAATTCAGCTCCGCCATCGCCGCTTCCACTTTTTCCCGCGTTTTCGCAGAAACGTGG
CTGGCCTGGTTCACCACGCGGGAAACGGTCTGATAAGAGACACCGGCATACTCTGCGACATCGTATAACG
TTACTGGTTTCACATTCACCACCCTGAATTGACTCTCTTCCGGGCGCTATCATGCCATACCGCGAAAGGT
TTTGCGCCATTCGATGGTGTCCGGGATCTCGACGCTCTCCCTTATGCGACTCCTGCATTAGGAAGCAGCC
CAGTAGTAGGTTGAGGCCGTTGAGCACCGCCGCCGCAAGGAATGGTGCATGCAAGGAGATGGCGCCCAAC
AGTCCCCCGGCCACGGGGCCTGCCACCATACCCACGCCGAAACAAGCGCTCATGAGCCCGAAGTGGCGAG
CCCGATCTTCCCCATCGGTGATGTCGGCGATATAGGCGCCAGCAACCGCACCTGTGGCGCCGGTGATGCC
GGCCACGATGCGTCCGGCGTAGAGGATCGAGATCTCGATCCCGCGAAATTAATACGACTCACTATAGGGG
AATTGTGAGCGGATAACAATTCCCCACTAGTAATAATTTTGTTTAACTTTAAGAAGGAGATATACCATGA
GCGGCAGCCATCATCATCATCATCACAGCGGCAGCGGCTCCATGGACAAAGAAATTTTGGCTGTAGTTGA
AGCCGTATCCAATGAAAAGGCGCTACCTCGCGAGAAGATTTTCGAAGCATTGGAAAGCGCCCTGGCGACA
GCAACAAAGAAAAAATATGAACAAGAGATCGACGTCCGCGTACAGATCGATCGCAAAAGCGGTGATTTTG
ACACTTTCCGTCGCTGGTTAGTTGTTGATGAAGTCACCCAGCCGACCAAGGAAATCACCCTTGAAGCCGC
ACGTTATGAAGATGAAAGCCTGAACCTGGGCGATTACGTTGAAGATCAGATTGAGTCTGTTACCTTTGAC
CGTATCACTACCCAGACGGCAAAACAGGTTATCGTGCAGAAAGTGCGTGAAGCCGAACGTGCGATGGTGG
TTGATCAGTTCCGTGAACACGAAGGTGAAATCATCACCGGCGTGGTGAAAAAAGTAAACCGCGACAACAT
CTCTCTGGATCTGGGCAACAACGCTGAAGCCGTGATCCTGCGCGAAGATATGCTGCCGCGTGAAAACTTC
CGCCCTGGCGACCGCGTTCGTGGCGTGCTCTATTCCGTTCGCCCGGAAGCGCGTGGCGCCCAACTGTTCG
TCACTCGTTCCAAGCCGGAAATGCTGATCGAACTGTTCCGTATTGAAGTGCCAGAAATCGGCGAAGAAGT
GATTGAAATTAAAGCAGCGGCTCGCGATCCGGGTTCTCGTGCGAAAATCGCGGTGAAAACCAACGATAAA
CGTATCGATCCGGTAGGTGCTTGCGTAGGTATGCGTGGCGCCCGTGTTCAGGCGGTGTCTACTGAACTGG
GTGGCGAGCGTATCGATATCGTCCTGTGGGATGATAACCCGGCGCAGTTCGTGATTAACGCAATGGCACC
GGCAGACGTTGCTTCTATCGTGGTGGATGAAGATAAACACACGATGGACATCGCCGTTGAAGCCGGTAAT
CTGGCGCAGGCGATTGGCCGTAACGGTCAGAACGTGCGTCTGGCTTCGCAACTGAGCGGTTGGGAACTCA
ACGTGATGACCGTTGACGACCTGCAAGCTAAGCATCAGGCGGAAGCGCACGCAGCGATCGACACCTTCAC
CAAATATCTCGACATCGACGAAGACTTCGCGACTGTTCTGGTAGAAGAAGGCTTCTCGACGCTGGAAGAA
TTGGCCTATGTGCCGATGAAAGAGCTGTTGGAAATCGAAGGCCTTGATGAGCCGACCGTTGAAGCACTGC
GCGAGCGTGCTAAAAATGCACTGGCCACCATTGCACAGGCCCAGGAAGAAAGCCTCGGTGATAACAAACC
GGCTGACGATCTGCTGAACCTTGAAGGGGTAGATCGTGATTTGGCATTCAAACTGGCCGCCCGTGGCGTT
TGTACGCTGGAAGACCTCGCCGAACAGGGCATTGATGATCTGGCTGATATCGAAGGGTTGACCGACGAAA
AAGCCGGAGCACTGATTATGGCTGCCCGTAATATTTGCTGGTTCGGTGACGAAGCGGGTACCGGCAGCGG
CCTGGAAGTTCTGTTCCAGGGGCCCCATATGCTCGAGCTTAAGCAATTGGGATCCTAATAGTCTAGAGCT
AGCCCTAGGAGATCCGGCTGCTAACAAAGCCCGAAAGGAAGCTGAGTTGGCTGCTGCCACCGCTGAGCAA
TAACTAGCATAACCCCTTGGGGCCTCTAAACGGGTCTTGAGGGGTTTTTTGCTGAAAGGAGGAACTATAT
CCGGATATCCCGCAAGAGGCCCGGCAGTACCGGCATAACCAAGCCTATGCCTACAGCATCCAGGGTGACG
GTGCCGAGGATGACGATGAGCGCATTGTTAGATTTCATACACGGTGCCTGACTGCGTTAGCAATTTAACT
GTGATAAACTACCGCATTAAAGCTTATCGATGATAAGCTGTCAAACATGAGAA
